Addgene plasmid #32516: pOZ-FH-C-puro
Purpose: (Empty Backbone)
Depositing lab: Andrew Lassar. Depositing organization: Harvard Medical School. Publication: Id3 is a direct transcriptional target of Pax7 in quiescent satellite cells. Kumar D, Shadrach JL, Wagers AJ, Lassar AB. Mol Biol Cell. 2009 Jul;20(14):3170-7. Epub 2009 May 20. 10.1091/mbc.e08-12-1185 PubMed 19458195.
Backbone
  Vector backbone: pOZ-FH-C
  Backbone manufacturer: Created by Yoshihiro Nakatani
  Backbone size (bp): 7900
  Modifications to backbone: pOZ-FH-C-puro vector was made by modifying the pOZ-FH-C vector (Nakatani and Ogryzko, 2003). A PCR-amplified puromycin resistance gene (isolated from pBabe-puro) was cloned in place of interleukin-2Rα using NcoI and BamHI site.
  Vector type: Mammalian Expression, Retroviral
  Selectable markers: Puromycin
  Tag / fusion protein: FLAG and HA (C terminal on backbone)
Growth in bacteria
  Bacterial resistance: Ampicillin, 100 μg/mL
  Growth temperature: 37°C
  Growth strain: DH5alpha
  Copy number: High Copy
Terms and licenses: Academic/Nonprofit Terms; Industry Terms: Not Available to Industry
Depositor comments: pOZ-FH-C-puro vector was made by modifying the pOZ-FH-C vector (Nakatani and Ogryzko, 2003). A PCR-amplified puromycin resistance gene (isolated from pBabe-puro) was cloned in place of interleukin-2Rα using NcoI and BamHI site.
How to cite: pOZ-FH-C-puro was a gift from Andrew Lassar (Addgene plasmid # 32516 ; http://n2t.net/addgene:32516 ; RRID:Addgene_32516)
