[The description below was written by a language model from this plasmid's Addgene catalogue record.]
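Description:
pOZ-FH-C-puro is an empty retroviral backbone for mammalian expression, derived from the pOZ-FH-C vector (backbone size listed as about 7.9 kb). It is designed to accept a gene of interest so that the encoded protein is produced with tandem FLAG and HA epitope tags at its C terminus. The plasmid is maintained in E. coli as a high-copy construct under ampicillin selection. No insert is present, and no feature table accompanies the record, so the promoter driving expression, the cloning sites available for the insert, the origin of replication and the exact arrangement of the viral elements are not stated.

The defining modification is a change of the mammalian selection marker. In the parental pOZ-FH-C, transduced cells are identified through an interleukin-2 receptor α chain marker. Here that coding region was replaced, via NcoI and BamHI sites, with a PCR-amplified puromycin resistance gene taken from pBabe-puro. Cells that have stably integrated the provirus can therefore be enriched by puromycin selection rather than by sorting or affinity capture on a surface marker.

As a retroviral vector, it would be packaged into viral particles and used to transduce target cells for stable expression of the tagged protein. The dual FLAG-HA tag is typically used for sequential affinity purification of a protein and its associated partners, and for detection or immunoprecipitation with standard anti-tag antibodies. The associated publication concerns transcriptional regulation by Pax7 in muscle satellite cells, although the record does not detail how the vector was used in that work.
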