>Addgene plasmid #32516 | pOZ-FH-C-puro | addgene partial sequence | sequence record 38161 | IRES-R 5'-CCTCACATTGCCAAAAGACG-3'
CGCACACCGGCCTTATTCCAAGCGGCTTCGGCCAGTAACGTTAGGGGGGGGGGCGGAATTGATCCCGCTA
GAGGGAAACCGTTGTGTCTCCCGGATCTCTCGATGCGGCCCTAGGCGTAATCGGGCACGTCGTAGGGGTA
TCCTCCAGCGGCCGACTTGTCATCGTCGTCCTTGTAGTCTCCTCCAGCGGCCGCGAATTCCTCGAGCGGA
AGATCTGGCAGTCTAAAGGATGGTCCACCCCCGGGGTCGGCAGCCTTCACGTGGGCGGCGTGTATCCAAG
CTGCGATGCCGTCTACTTTGAGGGCGGTGGGGGTGGTCAGCAGGACTGTGTAAGGTCCTTTCCAGCGAGG
TTCTAGGTTCTTAATCTGGTGTCGGCGGACCCACACTGTGTCGCCGACTCGGTAAGGGTGAGGTACCACC
GGTCGGTCCAGTTGTTCTTGGTAGGCTGCCGCCAGAGGTCTCCAGACTTCGTGCTGGACTAAGTAAAGAG
CCTGTAAGTGAGCTTGGAAAGAGGGGCTGTTAGTAACTCTTGTCATGTCAGGGTCAGGGAAGTTTACAAG
GGGCGGGGGTGCCCCATATAGGATCTCATATGGCCATATGGGGGCGCCTAAAGAAGGAGTGAGGGCTGGA
TAAAGGGAGGATCGAGGCGGGGTCGAACGA
